Addgene plasmid #241118: pDMJ2-SARS-CoV-2-Spike (XBB)
Purpose: Expresses SARS-CoV-2 spike (XBB) protein for creating pseudotyped virus
Depositing lab: Jeremy Luban. Depositing organization: University of Massachusetts, Worcester. Publication: Computationally designed proteins mimic antibody immune evasion in viral evolution. Youssef N, Gurev S, Ghantous F, Brock KP, Jaimes JA, Thadani NN, Dauphin A, Sherman AC, Yurkovetskiy L, Soto D, Estanboulieh R, Kotzen B, Notin P, Kollasch AW, Cohen AA, Dross SE, Erasmus J, Fuller DH, Bjorkman PJ, Lemieux JE, Luban J, Seaman MS, Marks DS. Immunity. 2025 May 6:S1074-7613(25)00178-5. doi: 10.1016/j.immuni.2025.04.015. PubMed 40345199.
Backbone
  Vector backbone: pDMJ2
  Vector type: Mammalian Expression
Growth in bacteria
  Bacterial resistance: Ampicillin, 100 μg/mL
  Growth temperature: 37°C
  Growth strain: DH5alpha
  Copy number: High Copy
Gene/Insert
  Gene/Insert name: Spike (XBB)
  Species: SARS-CoV-2
  Mutation: T19I,L24del,P25del,P26del,A27S,V83A,G142D,Y144del,H146Q,Q183E,V213E,G339H,R346T,L368I,S371F,S373P,S375F,T376A,D405N,R408S,K417N,N440K,V445P,G446S,N460K,S477N,T478K,E484A,F486S,F490S,Q498R,N501Y,Y505H,D614G,H655Y,N679K,P681H,N764K,D796Y,Q954H,N969K
  Entrez Gene: S (a.k.a. GU280_gp02, spike glycoprotein)
  Cloning method: Gene Synthesis
Terms and licenses: Academic/Nonprofit Terms; Industry Terms: Not Available to Industry
How to cite: pDMJ2-SARS-CoV-2-Spike (XBB) was a gift from Jeremy Luban (Addgene plasmid # 241118 ; http://n2t.net/addgene:241118 ; RRID:Addgene_241118)
