[The description below was written by a language model from this plasmid's Addgene catalogue record and pLannotate feature annotations shown in this document.]
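Description:
pDMJ2-SARS-CoV-2-Spike (XBB) is a mammalian expression plasmid of about 7.4 kb, built on the pDMJ2 backbone, that produces the spike glycoprotein of the SARS-CoV-2 Omicron XBB lineage for pseudotyping viral particles. In bacteria it is maintained through a high-copy ColE1/pUC-type origin of replication and selected with ampicillin via a β-lactamase gene driven by its own bla promoter. A short fragment of the pBR322 basis-of-mobility region is also annotated in the backbone. No mammalian selection marker or reporter appears in the feature table, which fits a plasmid meant for transient transfection.

The spike open reading frame, made by gene synthesis, spans roughly 3.75 kb. It carries the XBB-defining set of changes relative to the ancestral sequence. These include N-terminal domain substitutions and deletions (for example T19I, the 24–26 deletion with A27S, G142D and the Y144 deletion), a dense cluster of receptor-binding domain substitutions (among them R346T, K417N, N460K, E484A, F486S, F490S and N501Y), and D614G, P681H and several S2 changes. Transcription is driven by the human cytomegalovirus immediate-early enhancer and promoter. Between the promoter and the coding sequence lie a fragment of the HTLV-1 5' LTR and a partial CMV intron A, elements commonly placed in the 5' leader to boost mRNA processing and translation. A bovine growth hormone polyadenylation signal terminates the transcript. No epitope tag is annotated.

Such a spike plasmid is typically co-transfected with packaging and reporter constructs to generate XBB spike-bearing pseudoviruses, although the record does not name the partner plasmids. The associated publication concerns antibody immune evasion in viral evolution.
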