Features (pLannotate 1.2.2; 10 found; start..end, strand, type, name):
      1..3753    +  CDS            S (sequence partly withheld): SPIKE_SARS2 - Experimental evidence at protein level: Swiss-Prot protein existence level 1. [Spike glycoprotein]: May down-regulate host tetherin (BST2) by lysosomal degradation, thereby counteracting its antiviral activity. From Severe acute respiratory syndrome coronavirus 2 (2019-nCoV) (SARS-CoV-2).
   3776..4000    +  polyA_signal   bGH poly(A) signal: bovine growth hormone polyadenylation signal
   4415..5003    -  rep_origin     ori: high-copy-number ColE1/pMB1/pBR322/pUC origin of replication
   5174..6034    -  CDS            AmpR: β-lactamase; bla; confers resistance to ampicillin, carbenicillin, and related antibiotics
   6035..6139    -  promoter       AmpR promoter: bla
   6179..6236    +  misc_feature   bom (fragment): basis of mobility region from pBR322
   6322..6701    +  enhancer       CMV enhancer: human cytomegalovirus immediate early enhancer
   6702..6905    +  promoter       CMV promoter: human cytomegalovirus (CMV) immediate early promoter
   6994..7221    +  LTR            5' LTR (truncated) (fragment): truncated 5' long terminal repeat (LTR) from human T-cell leukemia virus (HTLV) type 1
   7225..7335    +  intron         CMV intron (fragment): modified intron A from human cytomegalovirus
>Addgene plasmid #241118 | pDMJ2-SARS-CoV-2-Spike (XBB) | addgene full sequence | sequence record 486241 | Addgene NGS Result
ATGTTCGTGTTTCTGGTTCTTCTTCCCCTGGTGTCTAGTCAG
[855 nt withheld, positions 43-897]
AAAAGCTTCACAGTCGAGAAGGGCATTTACCAGACGAGCAACTTCAGAGTTCAGCCCACAGAGAGCATCG
TTCGCTTCCCCAACATTACCAATTTGTGCCCATTCCACGAGGTCTTTAACGCAACTACCTTTGCCAGTGT
TTACGCCTGGAACAGGAAACGGATATCCAATTGCGTGGCCGATTACAGCGTAATCTACAATTTCGCTCCC
TTTTTCGCCTTTAAATGCTACGGTGTCTCCCCTACGAAGCTGAATGATCTGTGCTTTACTAATGTCTATG
CGGACAGCTTCGTTATTAGAGGTAACGAGGTCAGCCAAATCGCCCCAGGGCAGACTGGAAACATAGCCGA
CTACAATTACAAACTGCCAGATGATTTCACCGGCTGCGTCATCGCCTGGAACTCCAATAAGCTCGATAGT
AAACCCAGCGGCAATTACAACTATCTCTATAGGCTGTTTCGAAAGAGCAAGCTGAAACCTTTTGAGCGGG
ACATTTCAACAGAGATCTACCAGGCCGGAAACAAGCCCTGCAACGGGGTCGCCGGGAGCAATTGTTACAG
CCCGCTGCAAAGCTATGGATTTCGGCCGACTTACGGCGTTGGCCACCAGCCATATCGGGTGGTGGTGCTG
TCATTTGAGCTGCTTCATGCGCCTGCTACAGTATGTGGGCCTAAAAAGTCTACCAATCTGGTGAAAAATA
AGTGCGTGAACTTCAACTTCAATGGCCTCACCGGGACAGGCGTGTTGACAGAATCCAATAAGAAATTCCT
GCCATTCCAGCAGTTCGGCAGGGATATCGCAGACACGACCGATGCGGTGCGAGATCCCCAGACATTGGAG
ATTCTGGACATTACTCCTTGTTCTTTTGGAGGAGTGAGTGTTATTACTCCCGGCACAAATACCTCAAATC
AAGTCGCTGTGCTGTATCAAGGTGTAAACTGTACCGAGGTCCCCGTGGCTATTCACGCCGACCAGCTGAC
CCCAACATGGCGGGTATACAGCACCGGTTCTAATGTATTCCAGACCAGAGCCGGCTGCCTCATTGGAGCC
GAGTACGTGAACAACTCTTATGAATGTGATATACCGATTGGAGCAGGTATCTGCGCCTCTTATCAGACCC
AGACAAAGAGCCACAGAAGGGCTAGGAGCGTGGCCTCCCAGTCCATAATCGCCTATACAATGTCACTGGG
GGCTGAAAATTCAGTGGCATACAGTAACAACTCTATCGCTATCCCCACAAATTTTACCATCTCTGTGACT
ACAGAGATCCTGCCAGTGTCTATGACTAAAACCTCCGTGGACTGTACCATGTACATCTGTGGTGATAGCA
CCGAATGTTCCAACCTGCTCCTGCAGTACGGCAGCTTCTGCACACAGCTGAAGAGGGCACTGACAGGAAT
CGCCGTCGAACAGGATAAGAACACTCAGGAGGTGTTTGCGCAGGTTAAGCAGATTTACAAGACGCCACCA
ATCAAGTACTTCGGTGGGTTCAATTTCTCTCAAATTCTGCCTGATCCTTCTAAGCCATCTAAGCGGAGCT
TTATAGAGGATTTGCTCTTTAATAAGGTGACCCTCGCCGATGCTGGATTTATTAAGCAGTATGGCGACTG
TTTGGGAGACATTGCTGCTCGCGATCTGATATGTGCCCAGAAATTCAACGGGCTGACCGTACTCCCACCG
CTGCTCACTGATGAGATGATCGCACAATATACCAGCGCCCTGCTGGCCGGCACTATTACATCCGGCTGGA
CGTTCGGAGCAGGAGCCGCACTGCAAATACCTTTTGCCATGCAGATGGCATATCGCTTCAATGGGATCGG
GGTGACCCAGAACGTCCTGTACGAAAACCAGAAACTTATCGCTAACCAGTTCAATTCCGCCATTGGTAAA
ATCCAGGACAGCTTGAGTTCCACAGCCAGCGCCCTCGGGAAATTGCAAGATGTAGTCAATCACAATGCAC
AAGCCCTGAATACTCTCGTCAAGCAACTGTCATCCAAGTTCGGTGCTATATCCTCCGTGCTGAATGATAT
CCTTAGTAGATTGGATAAGGTGGAGGCAGAAGTCCAGATCGACCGGCTTATTACTGGAAGGCTGCAGAGT
CTGCAGACGTACGTCACGCAGCAGCTTATCAGAGCCGCCGAGATTAGAGCATCTGCGAATCTGGCTGCTA
CAAAGATGAGTGAATGCGTGCTCGGGCAATCAAAGCGGGTCGACTTTTGTGGGAAGGGGTACCACCTCAT
GAGCTTCCCCCAATCCGCCCCACATGGCGTTGTGTTCCTGCATGTTACTTACGTTCCCGCTCAAGAGAAG
AACTTTACTACCGCTCCGGCGATCTGCCACGACGGTAAGGCACACTTTCCACGCGAAGGCGTCTTTGTTA
GCAATGGAACACACTGGTTTGTTACCCAGAGGAACTTTTATGAGCCCCAGATAATCACAACCGACAACAC
ATTCGTATCTGGGAACTGTGACGTAGTTATTGGGATCGTGAACAACACCGTGTACGATCCTCTCCAACCG
GAACTTGACTCTTTCAAGGAGGAACTGGATAAGTACTTTAAGAATCACACCTCACCCGATGTTGACCTCG
GCGACATTTCAGGAATTAATGCTAGCGTGGTGAACATCCAGAAAGAGATTGATAGACTTAACGAAGTGGC
CAAGAACCTCAACGAATCACTTATTGACCTGCAGGAGCTGGGAAAATATGAGCAGTACATTAAATGGCCT
TGGTACATTTGGCTGGGCTTTATAGCAGGCCTGATCGCTATCGTCATGGTGACCATCATGCTTTGTTGTA
TGACTAGCTGCTGCAGCTGCCTCAAGGGCTGTTGTAGCTGCGGCTCTTGCTGTAAATAATGATGAGGATC
CAGATCTGCTGTGCCTTCTAGTTGCCAGCCATCTGTTGTTTGCCCCTCCCCCGTGCCTTCCTTGACCCTG
GAAGGTGCCACTCCCACTGTCCTTTCCTAATAAAATGAGGAAATTGCATCGCATTGTCTGAGTAGGTGTC
ATTCTATTCTGGGGGGTGGGGTGGGGCAGGACAGCAAGGGGGAGGATTGGGAAGACAATAGCAGGCATGC
TGGGGATGCGGTGGGCTCTATGGGTACCCAGGTGCTGAAGAATTGACCCGGTTCCTCCTGGGCCAGAAAG
AAGCAGGCACATCCCCTTCTCTGTGACACACCCTGTCCACGCCCCTGGTTCTTAGTTCCAGCCCCACTCA
TAGGACACTCATAGCTCAGGAGGGCTCCGCCTTCAATCCCACCCGCTAAAGTACTTGGAGCGGTCTCTCC
CTCCCTCATCAGCCCACCAAACCAAACCTAGCCTCCAAGAGTGGGAAGAAATTAAAGCAAGATAGGCTAT
TAAGTGCAGAGGGAGAGAAAATGCCTCCAACATGTGAGGAAGTAATGAGAGAAATCATAGAATTTTAAGG
CCATGATTTAAGGCCAATCGGAAAGAACATGTGAGCAAAAGGCCAGCAAAAGGCCAGGAACCGTAAAAAG
GCCGCGTTGCTGGCGTTTTTCCATAGGCTCCGCCCCCCTGACGAGCATCACAAAAATCGACGCTCAAGTC
AGAGGTGGCGAAACCCGACAGGACTATAAAGATACCAGGCGTTTCCCCCTGGAAGCTCCCTCGTGCGCTC
TCCTGTTCCGACCCTGCCGCTTACCGGATACCTGTCCGCCTTTCTCCCTTCGGGAAGCGTGGCGCTTTCT
CATAGCTCACGCTGTAGGTATCTCAGTTCGGTGTAGGTCGTTCGCTCCAAGCTGGGCTGTGTGCACGAAC
CCCCCGTTCAGCCCGACCGCTGCGCCTTATCCGGTAACTATCGTCTTGAGTCCAACCCGGTAAGACACGA
CTTATCGCCACTGGCAGCAGCCACTGGTAACAGGATTAGCAGAGCGAGGTATGTAGGCGGTGCTACAGAG
TTCTTGAAGTGGTGGCCTAACTACGGCTACACTAGAAGAACAGTATTTGGTATCTGCGCTCTGCTGAAGC
CAGTTACCTTCGGAAAAAGAGTTGGTAGCTCTTGATCCGGCAAACAAACCACCGCTGGTAGCGGTGGTTT
TTTTGTTTGCAAGCAGCAGATTACGCGCAGAAAAAAAGGATCTCAAGAAGATCCTTTGATCTTTTCTACG
GGGTCTGACGCTCAGTGGAACGAAAACTCACGTTAAGGGATTTTGGTCATGAGATTATCAAAAAGGATCT
TCACCTAGATCCTTTTAAATTAAAAATGAAGTTTTAAATCAATCTAAAGTATATATGAGTAAACTTGGTC
TGACAGTTACCAATGCTTAATCAGTGAGGCACCTATCTCAGCGATCTGTCTATTTCGTTCATCCATAGTT
GCCTGACTCCCCGTCGTGTAGATAACTACGATACGGGAGGGCTTACCATCTGGCCCCAGTGCTGCAATGA
TACCGCGAGACCCACGCTCACCGGCTCCAGATTTATCAGCAATAAACCAGCCAGCCGGAAGGGCCGAGCG
CAGAAGTGGTCCTGCAACTTTATCCGCCTCCATCCAGTCTATTAATTGTTGCCGGGAAGCTAGAGTAAGT
AGTTCGCCAGTTAATAGTTTGCGCAACGTTGTTGCCATTGCTACAGGCATCGTGGTGTCACGCTCGTCGT
TTGGTATGGCTTCATTCAGCTCCGGTTCCCAACGATCAAGGCGAGTTACATGATCCCCCATGTTGTGCAA
AAAAGCGGTTAGCTCCTTCGGTCCTCCGATCGTTGTCAGAAGTAAGTTGGCCGCAGTGTTATCACTCATG
GTTATGGCAGCACTGCATAATTCTCTTACTGTCATGCCATCCGTAAGATGCTTTTCTGTGACTGGTGAGT
ACTCAACCAAGTCATTCTGAGAATAGTGTATGCGGCGACCGAGTTGCTCTTGCCCGGCGTCAATACGGGA
TAATACCGCGCCACATAGCAGAACTTTAAAAGTGCTCATCATTGGAAAACGTTCTTCGGGGCGAAAACTC
TCAAGGATCTTACCGCTGTTGAGATCCAGTTCGATGTAACCCACTCGTGCACCCAACTGATCTTCAGCAT
CTTTTACTTTCACCAGCGTTTCTGGGTGAGCAAAAACAGGAAGGCAAAATGCCGCAAAAAAGGGAATAAG
GGCGACACGGAAATGTTGAATACTCATACTCTTCCTTTTTCAATATTATTGAAGCATTTATCAGGGTTAT
TGTCTCATGAGCGGATACATATTTGAATGTATTTAGAAAAATAAACAAATAGGGGTTCCGCGCACATTTC
CCCGAAAAGTGCCACCTGACGTCCCAATGATTGCACCATATGCGGTGTGAAATACCGCACAGATGCGTAA
GGAGAAAATACCGCATCAGATTGGCTATTGGCCATTGCATACGTTGTATCCATATCATAATATGTACATT
TATATTGGCTCATGTCCAACATTACCGCCATGTTGACATTGATTATTGACTAGTTATTAATAGTAATCAA
TTACGGGGTCATTAGTTCATAGCCCATATATGGAGTTCCGCGTTACATAACTTACGGTAAATGGCCCGCC
TGGCTGACCGCCCAACGACCCCCGCCCATTGACGTCAATAATGACGTATGTTCCCATAGTAACGCCAATA
GGGACTTTCCATTGACGTCAATGGGTGGAGTATTTACGGTAAACTGCCCACTTGGCAGTACATCAAGTGT
ATCATATGCCAAGTACGCCCCCTATTGACGTCAATGACGGTAAATGGCCCGCCTGGCATTATGCCCAGTA
CATGACCTTATGGGACTTTCCTACTTGGCAGTACATCTACGTATTAGTCATCGCTATTACCATGGTGATG
CGGTTTTGGCAGTACATCAATGGGCGTGGATAGCGGTTTGACTCACGGGGATTTCCAAGTCTCCACCCCA
TTGACGTCAATGGGAGTTTGTTTTGGCACCAAAATCAACGGGACTTTCCAAAATGTCGTAACAACTCCGC
CCCATTGACGCAAATGGGCGGTAGGCGTGTACGGTGGGAGGTCTATATAAGCAGAGCTCGTTTAGTGAAC
CGTCAGATCGCCTGGAGACGCCATCCACGCTGTTTTGACCTCCATAGAAGACACCGGGACCGATCCAGCC
TCCATCGGCTCGCATCTCTCCTTCACGCGCCCGCCGCCCTACCTGAGGCCGCCATCCACGCCGGTTGAGT
CGCGTTCTGCCGCCTCCCGCCTGTGGTGCCTCCTGAACTGCGTCCGCCGTCTAGGTAAGTTTAAAGCTCA
GGTCGAGACCGGGCCTTTGTCCGGCGCTCCCTTGGAGCCTACCTAGACTCAGCCGGCTCTCCACGCTTTG
CCTGACCCTGCTTGCTCAACTCTAGTTAACGGTGGAGGGCAGTGTAGTCTGAGCAGTACTCGTTGCTGCC
GCGCGCGCCACCAGACATAATAGCTGACAGACTAACAGACTGTTCCTTTCCATGGGTCTTTTCTGCAGTC
ACCGTCGTCGACACGTGTGATCAGATATCGCGGCCGCTCTAGA
